>Addgene plasmid #127807 | 2xmScarlet-I | addgene full sequence | sequence record 269484 | Addgene NGS Result
GTGATGCGGTTTTGGCAGTACATCAATGGGCGTGGATAGCGGTTTGACTCACGGGGATTTCCAAGTCTCC
ACCCCATTGACGTCAATGGGAGTTTGTTTTGGCACCAAAATCAACGGGACTTTCCAAAATGTCGTAACAA
CTCCGCCCCATTGACGCAAATGGGCGGTAGGCGTGTACGGTGGGAGGTCTATATAAGCAGAGCTGGTTTA
GTGAACCGTCAGATCCGCTAGCGCTACCGGTCGCCACCATGGTGAGCAAGGGCGAGGCAGTGATCAAGGA
GTTCATGCGGTTCAAGGTGCACATGGAGGGCTCCATGAACGGCCACGAGTTCGAGATCGAGGGCGAGGGC
GAGGGCCGCCCCTACGAGGGCACCCAGACCGCCAAGCTGAAGGTGACCAAGGGTGGCCCCCTGCCCTTCT
CCTGGGACATCCTGTCCCCTCAGTTCATGTACGGCTCCAGGGCCTTCATCAAGCACCCCGCCGACATCCC
CGACTACTATAAGCAGTCCTTCCCCGAGGGCTTCAAGTGGGAGCGCGTGATGAACTTCGAGGACGGCGGC
GCCGTGACCGTGACCCAGGACACCTCCCTGGAGGACGGCACCCTGATCTACAAGGTGAAGCTCCGCGGCA
CCAACTTCCCTCCTGACGGCCCCGTAATGCAGAAGAAGACAATGGGCTGGGAAGCGTCCACCGAGCGGTT
GTACCCCGAGGACGGCGTGCTGAAGGGCGACATTAAGATGGCCCTGCGCCTGAAGGACGGCGGCCGCTAC
CTGGCGGACTTCAAGACCACCTACAAGGCCAAGAAGCCCGTGCAGATGCCCGGCGCCTACAACGTCGACC
GCAAGTTGGACATCACCTCCCACAACGAGGACTACACCGTGGTGGAACAGTACGAACGCTCCGAGGGCCG
CCACTCCACCGGCGGCATGGACGAGCTGTACAAGTCCGGACTCAGATCTCGAGCTCAAGCTTCTATGGTG
AGCAAGGGCGAGGCAGTGATCAAGGAGTTCATGCGGTTCAAGGTGCACATGGAGGGCTCCATGAACGGCC
ACGAGTTCGAGATCGAGGGCGAGGGCGAGGGCCGCCCCTACGAGGGCACCCAGACCGCCAAGCTGAAGGT
GACCAAGGGTGGCCCCCTGCCCTTCTCCTGGGACATCCTGTCCCCTCAGTTCATGTACGGCTCCAGGGCC
TTCATCAAGCACCCCGCCGACATCCCCGACTACTATAAGCAGTCCTTCCCCGAGGGCTTCAAGTGGGAGC
GCGTGATGAACTTCGAGGACGGCGGCGCCGTGACCGTGACCCAGGACACCTCCCTGGAGGACGGCACCCT
GATCTACAAGGTGAAGCTCCGCGGCACCAACTTCCCTCCTGACGGCCCCGTAATGCAGAAGAAGACAATG
GGCTGGGAAGCGTCCACCGAGCGGTTGTACCCCGAGGACGGCGTGCTGAAGGGCGACATTAAGATGGCCC
TGCGCCTGAAGGACGGCGGCCGCTACCTGGCGGACTTCAAGACCACCTACAAGGCCAAGAAGCCCGTGCA
GATGCCCGGCGCCTACAACGTCGACCGCAAGTTGGACATCACCTCCCACAACGAGGACTACACCGTGGTG
GAACAGTACGAACGCTCCGAGGGCCGCCACTCCACCGGCGGCATGGACGAGCTGTAAGGATCCACCGGAT
CTAGATAACTGATCATAATCAGCCATACCACATTTGTAGAGGTTTTACTTGCTTTAAAAAACCTCCCACA
CCTCCCCCTGAACCTGAAACATAAAATGAATGCAATTGTTGTTGTTAACTTGTTTATTGCAGCTTATAAT
GGTTACAAATAAAGCAATAGCATCACAAATTTCACAAATAAAGCATTTTTTTCACTGCATTCTAGTTGTG
GTTTGTCCAAACTCATCAATGTATCTTAAGGCGTAAATTGTAAGCGTTAATATTTTGTTAAAATTCGCGT
TAAATTTTTGTTAAATCAGCTCATTTTTTAACCAATAGGCCGAAATCGGCAAAATCCCTTATAAATCAAA
AGAATAGACCGAGATAGGGT
[37 nt withheld, positions 2051-2087]
AAAGAACGTGGACTCCAACGTCAAAGG
[49 nt withheld, positions 2115-2163]
T
[91 nt withheld, positions 2165-2255]
G
[124 nt withheld, positions 2257-2380]
CAGGTGGCACTTTTCGGGGAAATGTGCGCGGAACCCCTATTTGTTTATTTTTCTAAATACATTCAAATAT
GTATCCGCTCATGAGACAATAACCCTGATAAATGCTTCAATAATATTGAAAAAGGAAGAGTCCTGAGGCG
GAAAGAACCAGCTGTGGAATGTGTGTCAGTTAGGGTGTGGAAAGTCCCCAGGCTCCCCAGCAGGCAGAAG
TATGCAAAGCATGCATCTCAATTAGTCAGCAACCAGGTGTGGAAAGTCCCCAGGCTCCCCAGCAGGCAGA
AGTATGCAAAGCATGCATCTCAATTAGTCAGCAACCATAGTCCCGCCCCTAACTCCGCCCATCCCGCCCC
TAACTCCGCCCAGTTCCGCCCATTCTCCGCCCCATGGCTGACTAATTTTTTTTATTTATGCAGAGGCCGA
GGCCGCCTCGGCCTCTGAGCTATTCCAGAAGTAGTGAGGAGGCTTTTTTGGAGGCCTAGGCTTTTGCAAA
GATCGATCAAGAGACAGGATGAGGATCGTTTCGCATGATTGAACAAGATGGATTGCACGCAGGTTCTCCG
GCCGCTTGGGTGGAGAGGCTATTCGGCTATGACTGGGCACAACAGACAATCGGCTGCTCTGATGCCGCCG
TGTTCCGGCTGTCAGCGCAGGGGCGCCCGGTTCTTTTTGTCAAGACCGACCTGTCCGGTGCCCTGAATGA
ACTGCAAGACGAGGCAGCGCGGCTATCGTGGCTGGCCACGACGGGCGTTCCTTGCGCAGCTGTGCTCGAC
GTTGTCACTGAAGCGGGAAGGGACTGGCTGCTATTGGGCGAAGTGCCGGGGCAGGATCTCCTGTCATCTC
ACCTTGCTCCTGCCGAGAAAGTATCCATCATGGCTGATGCAATGCGGCGGCTGCATACGCTTGATCCGGC
TACCTGCCCATTCGACCACCAAGCGAAACATCGCATCGAGCGAGCACGTACTCGGATGGAAGCCGGTCTT
GTCGATCAGGATGATCTGGACGAAGAGCATCAGGGGCTCGCGCCAGCCGAACTGTTCGCCAGGCTCAAGG
CGAGCATGCCCGACGGCGAGGATCTCGTCGTGACCCATGGCGATGCCTGCTTGCCGAATATCATGGTGGA
AAATGGCCGCTTTTCTGGATTCATCGACTGTGGCCGGCTGGGTGTGGCGGACCGCTATCAGGACATAGCG
TTGGCTACCCGTGATATTGCTGAAGAGCTTGGCGGCGAATGGGCTGACCGCTTCCTCGTGCTTTACGGTA
TCGCCGCTCCCGATTCGCAGCGCATCGCCTTCTATCGCCTTCTTGACGAGTTCTTCTGAGCGGGACTCTG
GGGTTCGAAATGACCGACCAAGCGACGCCCAACCTGCCATCACGAGATTTCGATTCCACCGCCGCCTTCT
ATGAAAGGTTGGGCTTCGGAATCGTTTTCCGGGACGCCGGCTGGATGATCCTCCAGCGCGGGGATCTCAT
GCTGGAGTTCTTCGCCCACCCTAGGGGGAGGCTAACTGAAACACGGAAGGAGACAATACCGGAAGGAACC
CGCGCTATGACGGCAATAAAAAGACAGAATAAAACGCACGGTGTTGGGTCGTTTGTTCATAAACGCGGGG
TTCGGTCCCAGGGCTGGCACTCTGTCGATACCCCACCGAGACCCCATTGGGGCCAATACGCCCGCGTTTC
TTCCTTTTCCCCACCCCACCCCCCAAGTTCGGGTGAAGGCCCAGGGCTCGCAGCCAACGTCGGGGCGGCA
GGCCCTGCCATAGCCTCAGGTTACTCATATATACTTTAGATTGATTTAAAACTTCATTTTTAATTTAAAA
GGATCTAGGTGAAGATCCTTTTTGATAATCTCATGACCAAAATCCCTTAACGTGAGTTTTCGTTCCACTG
AGCGTCAGACCCCGTAGAAAAGATCAAAGGATCTTCTTGAGATCCTTTTTTTCTGCGCGTAATCTGCTGC
TTGCAAACAAAAAAACCACCGCTACCAGCGGTGGTTTGTTTGCCGGATCAAGAGCTACCAACTCTTTTTC
CGAAGGTAACTGGCTTCAGCAGAGCGCAGATACCAAATACTGTTCTTCTAGTGTAGCCGTAGTTAGGCCA
CCACTTCAAGAACTCTGTAGCACCGCCTACATACCTCGCTCTGCTAATCCTGTTACCAGTGGCTGCTGCC
AGTGGCGATAAGTCGTGTCTTACCGGGTTGGACTCAAGACGATAGTTACCGGATAAGGCGCAGCGGTCGG
GCTGAACGGGGGGTTCGTGCACACAGCCCAGCTTGGAGCGAACGACCTACACCGAACTGAGATACCTACA
GCGTGAGCTATGAGAAAGCGCCACGCTTCCCGAAGGGAGAAAGGCGGACAGGTATCCGGTAAGCGGCAGG
GTCGGAACAGGAGAGCGCACGAGGGAGCTTCCAGGGGGAAACGCCTGGTATCTTTATAGTCCTGTCGGGT
TTCGCCACCTCTGACTTGAGCGTCGATTTTTGTGATGCTCGTCAGGGGGGCGGAGCCTATGGAAAAACGC
CAGCAACGCGGCCTTTTTACGGTTCCTGGCCTTTTGCTGGCCTTTTGCTCACATGTTCTTTCCTGCGTTA
TCCCCTGATTCTGTGGATAACCGTATTACCGCCATGCATTAGTTATTAATAGTAATCAATTACGGGGTCA
TTAGTTCATAGCCCATATATGGAGTTCCGCGTTACATAACTTACGGTAAATGGCCCGCCTGGCTGACCGC
CCAACGACCCCCGCCCATTGACGTCAATAATGACGTATGTTCCCATAGTAACGCCAATAGGGACTTTCCA
TTGACGTCAATGGGTGGAGTATTTACGGTAAACTGCCCACTTGGCAGTACATCAAGTGTATCATATGCCA
AGTACGCCCCCTATTGACGTCAATGACGGTAAATGGCCCGCCTGGCATTATGCCCAGTACATGACCTTAT
GGGACTTTCCTACTTGGCAGTACATCTACGTATTAGTCATCGCTATTACCATG
Features (pLannotate 1.2.2; 15 found; start..end, strand, type, name):
      1..204     +  promoter       CMV promoter: human cytomegalovirus (CMV) immediate early promoter
    249..944     +  CDS            mScarlet-I: mScarlet-I is a basic (constitutively fluorescent) red fluorescent protein published in 2016, derived from synthetic construct. It is reported to be a rapidly-maturing monomer with moderate acid sensitivity.
    945..973     +  misc_feature   MCS (fragment): multiple cloning site
    975..1666    +  CDS            mScarlet-I (fragment): bright monomeric red fluorescent protein evolved from a synthetic template (Bindels et al., 2016) matures faster than mScarlet
   1690..1774    +  CDS            large T antigen (fragment): large T antigen from SV40 (simian virus 40)
   1797..1918    +  polyA_signal   SV40 poly(A) signal: SV40 polyadenylation signal
   1952..2380    -  rep_origin     f1 ori (sequence partly withheld): f1 bacteriophage origin of replication; arrow indicates direction of (+) strand synthesis
   2407..2511    +  promoter       AmpR promoter: bla
   2513..2870    +  promoter       SV40 promoter: SV40 enhancer and early promoter
   2905..3699    +  CDS            NeoR/KanR: aminoglycoside phosphotransferase from Tn5; aph(3')-II (or nptII); confers resistance to neomycin, kanamycin, and G418 (Geneticin®)
   3720..3872    +  CDS            ble (fragment): BLE_KLEPN - Experimental evidence at protein level: Swiss-Prot protein existence level 1. Binding protein with a strong affinity to the bleomycin family of antibiotics. Binds to CL990; an antimitotic-antibiotic compound. From Klebsiella pneumoniae.
   3931..3978    +  polyA_signal   HSV TK poly(A) signal: herpes simplex virus thymidine kinase polyadenylation signal (Cole and Stacy, 1985)
   4069..4085    -  polyA_signal   bGH poly(A) signal (fragment): bovine growth hormone polyadenylation signal
   4307..4895    +  rep_origin     ori: high-copy-number ColE1/pMB1/pBR322/pUC origin of replication
   5070..5373    +  enhancer       CMV enhancer: human cytomegalovirus immediate early enhancer
