[The description below was written by a language model from this plasmid's Addgene catalogue record and pLannotate feature annotations shown in this document.]
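Description:
2xmScarlet-I is a mammalian expression plasmid of about 5.4 kb, built on the pmScarlet-i_C1 backbone, that encodes two copies of the red fluorescent protein mScarlet-I joined in tandem as a single polypeptide. Transcription is driven by the human cytomegalovirus immediate early enhancer and promoter, which in the circular map sit next to each other across the sequence numbering origin. The first mScarlet-I coding sequence is followed by a short remnant of the C1 multiple cloning site, which apparently serves as the linker, and then by a second, nearly full-length mScarlet-I reading frame. An SV40 polyadenylation signal terminates the transcript; the small "large T antigen" fragment annotated just upstream of it probably reflects SV40-derived sequence flanking that signal rather than a functional element. The record does not state which restriction sites were used to insert the second copy.

The plasmid is propagated in E. coli from a high-copy ColE1/pUC-type origin and selected with kanamycin. The NeoR/KanR gene (Tn5 aminoglycoside phosphotransferase) is placed behind both a bacterial bla promoter and the SV40 enhancer/early promoter and is followed by the HSV TK polyadenylation signal. This allows kanamycin selection in bacteria and G418 selection in mammalian cells. An f1 origin is also present for single-stranded DNA production. The short ble and bGH poly(A) fragments appear to be minor annotation hits with no evident function.

According to the deposit, the construct serves as a homo-dimer standard. The associated work, on evaluating fluorescent protein tags for quantifying protein oligomerization in living cells, suggests its use as a covalent dimer reference, for comparison with monomeric mScarlet-I.
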