Addgene plasmid #127807: 2xmScarlet-I
Purpose: Homo-dimer mScarlet-I-mScarlet-I expression vector
Depositing lab: Salvatore Chiantia. Depositing organization: Universitaet Potsdam. Publication: Optimal fluorescent protein tags for quantifying protein oligomerization in living cells. Dunsing V, Luckner M, Zuhlke B, Petazzi RA, Herrmann A, Chiantia S. Sci Rep. 2018 Jul 13;8(1):10634. doi: 10.1038/s41598-018-28858-0. PubMed 30006597.
Backbone
  Vector backbone: pmScarlet-i_C1
  Vector type: Mammalian Expression
Growth in bacteria
  Bacterial resistance: Kanamycin, 50 μg/mL
  Growth temperature: 37°C
  Growth strain: DH5alpha
  Copy number: High Copy
Gene/Insert
  Gene/Insert name: mScarlet-I-mScarlet-I
  Cloning method: Restriction Enzyme; 5′ cloning site Unknown (unknown if destroyed); 3′ cloning site Unknown (unknown if destroyed)
Terms and licenses: Academic/Nonprofit Terms; Industry Terms: Not Available to Industry
How to cite: 2xmScarlet-I was a gift from Salvatore Chiantia (Addgene plasmid # 127807 ; http://n2t.net/addgene:127807 ; RRID:Addgene_127807)
